Addgene plasmid #242894: PB_rtTA_BsmB-YTHDC1_sgRNA_2a
Purpose: PiggyBac cargo vector with YTHDC1 sgRNA 2a for dox-inducible knockdown
Depositing lab: Mauro Calabrese. Depositing organization: University of North Carolina at Chapel Hill. Publication: Correlated protein-RNA associations reveal a requirement for HNRNPU in long-range Polycomb recruitment by the lncRNAs Airn, Kcnq1ot1, and Xist. Murvin MM, Li S, Boyson SP, Zhang Z, Cherney RE, Calabrese JM. bioRxiv 2025.07.16.665154 10.1101/2025.07.16.665154.
Backbone
  Vector backbone: PB_rtTA_BsmBI
  Backbone manufacturer: Mauro Calabrese (Addgene plasmid # 126028)
  Vector type: CRISPR
Growth in bacteria
  Bacterial resistance: Ampicillin, 100 μg/mL
  Growth temperature: 37°C
  Growth strain: DH5alpha
  Copy number: High Copy
Gene/Insert
  Gene/Insert name: YTHDC1
  gRNA/shRNA sequence: ACTCTTGTAAGGTTCTCTAG
  Species: M. musculus (mouse)
  Entrez Gene: Ythdc1 (a.k.a. A730098D12Rik, C80342, mKIAA1966)
  Promoter: U6
  Cloning method: Restriction Enzyme; 5′ cloning site Unknown (unknown if destroyed); 3′ cloning site Unknown (unknown if destroyed)
Terms and licenses: Academic/Nonprofit Terms; Industry Terms: Not Available to Industry
Depositor comments: Knockdown validated by Western blot in Trophpblast stem cells. Please visit https://doi.org/10.1101/2025.07.16.665154 for bioRxiv preprint.
How to cite: PB_rtTA_BsmB-YTHDC1_sgRNA_2a was a gift from Mauro Calabrese (Addgene plasmid # 242894 ; http://n2t.net/addgene:242894 ; RRID:Addgene_242894)
