[The description below was written by a language model from this plasmid's Addgene catalogue record and pLannotate feature annotations shown in this document.]
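Description:
PB_rtTA_BsmB-YTHDC1_sgRNA_2a is a piggyBac cargo plasmid of the CRISPR vector class, built on the PB_rtTA_BsmBI backbone and intended for stable transposon-mediated integration into mammalian cells. It is propagated in E. coli as a high-copy plasmid through a ColE1/pUC-type origin with ampicillin selection (AmpR under its bla promoter). It also carries an f1 origin and remnants of a lac promoter/operator and lacZα region from the parental cloning vector. The automated annotation of the 8,657 nt sequence does not call the piggyBac terminal repeats. It also labels two short stretches as fragments of a lambda phage portal protein, which look like incidental matches or stuffer sequence rather than functional parts.

The payload has two units. A human U6 RNA polymerase III promoter drives a single guide RNA, made up of a spacer targeting mouse Ythdc1 fused to the Streptococcus pyogenes Cas9 gRNA scaffold; the spacer presumably sits in the gap between promoter and scaffold, the site suggested by the BsmBI in the backbone name, although the record lists the cloning sites as unknown. Downstream, the human UbC promoter drives a bicistronic transcript encoding the reverse tetracycline transactivator rtTA3, followed by an EMCV IRES and NeoR, ending in an SV40 polyadenylation signal. This allows G418 selection of cells that have integrated the cargo.

No Cas9 or dCas9 effector is annotated on this plasmid. The rtTA would therefore be expected to activate a Tet-responsive effector supplied from a separate construct when doxycycline is added, giving the dox-inducible knockdown stated as the purpose. The depositor reports that knockdown of YTHDC1 was validated by Western blot in trophoblast stem cells.
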