Features (pLannotate 1.2.2; 21 found; start..end, strand, type, name):
      1..241     +  promoter       U6 promoter: RNA polymerase III promoter for human U6 snRNA
    271..346     +  misc_RNA       gRNA scaffold: guide RNA scaffold for the Streptococcus pyogenes CRISPR/Cas9 system
    377..1588    +  promoter       UbC promoter: human ubiquitin C promoter
   1647..2344    +  CDS            rtTA3 (fragment): reverse tetracycline transactivator 3 activates expression from Tet-responsive promoters in the presence of doxycycline
   2274..2384    +  CDS            VP48: 3 tandem repeats of the minimal activation domain of herpes simplex virus VP16 (Cheng et al., 2013)
   2540..3002    +  misc_feature   IRES: internal ribosome entry site (IRES) of the encephalomyocarditis virus (EMCV)
   3018..3812    +  CDS            NeoR/KanR: aminoglycoside phosphotransferase from Tn5; aph(3')-II (or nptII); confers resistance to neomycin, kanamycin, and G418 (Geneticin®)
   3814..3841    +  misc_feature   WPRE (fragment): woodchuck hepatitis virus posttranscriptional regulatory element
   3854..3975    +  polyA_signal   SV40 poly(A) signal: SV40 polyadenylation signal
   3993..4085    +  ncRNA          G-CSF SLDE: Accession: RF00183 - G-CSF factor stem-loop destabilising element (SLDE)
   4782..5249    +  CDS            B (fragment): PORTL_LAMBD - Experimental evidence at protein level: Swiss-Prot protein existence level 1. Forms the portal vertex of the capsid (PubMed:6228056, PubMed:6232391). This portal plays critical roles in head assembly, genome packaging, neck/tail attachment, and genome ejection (Probable). The portal protein multimerizes as a single ring-shaped homododecamer arranged around a central channel (PubMed:6232391). Binds to the terminase subunits to form the packaging machine (PubMed:7799432). From Escherichia phage lambda (Bacteriophage lambda).
   5287..5303    -  protein_bind   lac operator: The lac repressor binds to the lac operator to inhibit transcription in E. coli. This inhibition can be relieved by adding lactose or isopropyl-β-D-thiogalactopyranoside (IPTG). lac repressor encoded by lacI
   5311..5341    -  promoter       lac promoter: promoter for the E. coli lac operon
   5356..5377    -  protein_bind   CAP binding site: CAP binding activates transcription in the presence of cAMP. E. coli catabolite activator protein
   5390..5482    -  CDS            lacI (fragment): lac repressor; lacI; The lac repressor binds to the lac operator to inhibit transcription in E. coli. This inhibition can be relieved by adding lactose or isopropyl-β-D-thiogalactopyranoside (IPTG).
   5665..6253    -  rep_origin     ori: high-copy-number ColE1/pMB1/pBR322/pUC origin of replication
   6424..7284    -  CDS            AmpR: β-lactamase; bla; confers resistance to ampicillin, carbenicillin, and related antibiotics
   7285..7389    -  promoter       AmpR promoter: bla
   7442..7870    -  rep_origin     f1 ori (sequence partly withheld): f1 bacteriophage origin of replication; arrow indicates direction of (+) strand synthesis
   7875..8030    -  CDS            lacZα (fragment): LacZα fragment of β-galactosidase; lacZ fragment
   8032..8151    +  CDS            B (fragment): PORTL_LAMBD - Experimental evidence at protein level: Swiss-Prot protein existence level 1. Forms the portal vertex of the capsid (PubMed:6228056, PubMed:6232391). This portal plays critical roles in head assembly, genome packaging, neck/tail attachment, and genome ejection (Probable). The portal protein multimerizes as a single ring-shaped homododecamer arranged around a central channel (PubMed:6232391). Binds to the terminase subunits to form the packaging machine (PubMed:7799432). From Escherichia phage lambda (Bacteriophage lambda).
>Addgene plasmid #242894 | PB_rtTA_BsmB-YTHDC1_sgRNA_2a | addgene full sequence | sequence record 484768 | Addgene NGS Result
GAGGGCCTATTTCCCATGATTCCTTCATATTTGCATATACGATACAAGGCTGTTAGAGAGATAATTGGAA
TTAATTTGACTGTAAACACAAAGATATTAGTACAAAATACGTGACGTAGAAAGTAATAATTTCTTGGGTA
GTTTGCAGTTTTAAAATTATGTTTTAAAATGGACTATCATATGCTTATCGTAACTTGAAAGTATTTCGAT
TTCTTGGCTTTATATATCTTGTGGAAAGGACGAAACACCGACTCTTGTAAGGTTCTCTAGGTTTTAGAGC
TAGAAATAGCAAGTTAAAATAAGGCTAGTCCGTTATCAACTTGAAAAAGTGGCACCGAGTCGGTGCTTTT
TTTCCGCATTAACCCACCCAAGATCTGGCCTCCGCGCCGGGTTTTGGCGCCTCCCGCGGGCGCCCCCCTC
CTCACGGCGAGCGCTGCCACGTCAGACGAAGGGCGCAGCGAGCGTCCTGATCCTTCCGCCCGGACGCTCA
GGACAGCGGCCCGCTGCTCATAAGACTCGGCCTTAGAACCCCAGTATCAGCAGAAGGACATTTTAGGACG
GGACTTGGGTGACTCTAGGGCACTGGTTTTCTTTCCAGAGAGCGGAACAGGCGAGGAAAAGTAGTCCCTT
CTCGGCGATTCTGCGGAGGGATCTCCGTGGGGCGGTGAACGCCGATGATTATATAAGGACGCGCCGGGTG
TGGCACAGCTAGTTCCGTCGCAGCCGGGATTTGGGTCGCGGTTCTTGTTTGTGGATCGCTGTGATCGTCA
CTTGGTGAGTAGCGGGCTGCTGGGCTGGCCGGGGCTTTCGTGGCCGCCGGGCCGCTCGGTGGGACGGAAG
CGTGTGGAGAGACCGCCAAGGGCTGTAGTCTGGGTCCGCGAGCAAGGTTGCCCTGAACTGGGGGTTGGGG
GGAGCGCAGCAAAATGGCGGCTGTTCCCGAGTCTTGAATGGAAGACGCTTGTGAGGCGGGCTGTGAGGTC
GTTGAAACAAGGTGGGGGGCATGGTGGGCGGCAAGAACCCAAGGTCTTGAGGCCTTCGCTAATGCGGGAA
AGCTCTTATTCGGGTGAGATGGGCTGGGGCACCATCTGGGGACCCTGACGTGAAGTTTGTCACTGACTGG
AGAACTCGGTTTGTCGTCTGTTGCGGGGGCGGCAGTTATGGCGGTGCCGTTGGGCAGTGCACCCGTACCT
TTGGGAGCGCGCGCCCTCGTCGTGTCGTGACGTCACCCGTTCTGTTGGCTTATAATGCAGGGTGGGGCCA
CCTGCCGGTAGGTGTGCGGTAGGCTTTTCTCCGTCGCAGGACGCAGGGTTCGGGCCTAGGGTAGGCTCTC
CTGAATCGACAGGCGCCGGACCTCTGGTGAGGGGAGGGATAAGTGAGGCGTCAGTTTCTTTGGTCGGTTT
TATGTACCTATCTTCTTAAGTAGCTGAAGCTCCGGTTTTGAACTATGCGCTCGGGGTTGGCGAGTGTGTT
TTGTGAAGTTTTTTAGGCACCTTTTGAAATGTAATCATTTGGGTCAATATGTAATTTTCAGTGTTAGACT
AGTAAATTGTCCGCTAAATTCTGGCCGTTTTTGGCTTTTTTGTTAGACGAAGCTTGGTACCGAGCTCGGA
TCTCCACCCCGTACCGGTCCTGCAGTCGAATTCACCATGTCTAGACTGGACAAGAGCAAAGTCATAAACG
GAGCTCTGGAATTACTCAATGGTGTCGGTATCGAAGGCCTGACGACAAGGAAACTCGCTCAAAAGCTGGG
AGTTGAGCAGCCTACCCTGTACTGGCACGTGAAGAACAAGCGGGCCCTGCTCGATGCCCTGCCAATCGAG
ATGCTGGACAGGCATCATACCCACTTCTGCCCCCTGGAAGGCGAGTCATGGCAAGACTTTCTGCGGAACA
ACGCCAAGTCATACCGCTGTGCTCTCCTCTCACATCGCGACGGGGCTAAAGTGCATCTCGGCACCCGCCC
AACAGAGAAACAGTACGAAACCCTGGAAAATCAGCTCGCGTTCCTGTGTCAGCAAGGCTTCTCCCTGGAG
AACGCACTGTACGCTCTGTCCGCCGTGGGCCACTTTACACTGGGCTGCGTATTGGAGGAACAGGAGCATC
AAGTAGCAAAAGAGGAAAGAGAGACACCTACCACCGATTCTATGCCCCCACTTCTGAGACAAGCAATTGA
GCTGTTCGACCGGCAGGGAGCCGAACCTGCCTTCCTTTTCGGCCTGGAACTAATCATATGTGGCCTGGAG
AAACAGCTAAAGTGCGAAAGCGGCGGGCCGACCGACGCCCTTGACGATTTTGACTTAGACATGCTCCCAG
CCGATGCCCTTGACGACTTTGACCTTGATATGCTGCCTGCTGACGCTCTTGACGATTTTGACCTTGACAT
GCTCCCCGGGTAACTAAGTAAGGATCCGCGGCCGCACTAGAGGAATTCCGCCCCTCTCCCCCCCCCCCCT
AACGTTACTGGCCGAAGCCGCTTGGAATAAGGCCGGTGTGCGTTTGTCTATATGTTATTTTCCACCATAT
TGCCGTCTTTTGGCAATGTGAGGGCCCGGAAACCTGGCCCTGTCTTCTTGACGAGCATTCCTAGGGGTCT
TTCCCCTCTCGCCAAAGGAATGCAAGGTCTGTTGAATGTCGTGAAGGAAGCAGTTCCTCTGGAAGCTTCT
TGAAGACAAACAACGTCTGTAGCGACCCTTTGCAGGCAGCGGAACCCCCCACCTGGCGACAGGTGCCTCT
GCGGCCAAAAGCCACGTGTATAAGATACACCTGCAAAGGCGGCACAACCCCAGTGCCACGTTGTGAGTTG
GATAGTTGTGGAAAGAGTCAAATGGCTCTCCTCAAGCGTATTCAACAAGGGGCTGAAGGATGCCCAGAAG
GTACCCCATTGTATGGGATCTGATCTGGGGCCTCGGTGCACATGCTTTACATGTGTTTAGTCGAGGTTAA
AAAAACGTCTAGGCCCCCCGAACCACGGGGACGTGGTTTTCCTTTGAAAAACACGATGATAAGCTTACCG
GTCCACCATGATTGAACAAGATGGATTGCACGCAGGTTCTCCGGCCGCTTGGGTGGAGAGGCTATTCGGC
TATGACTGGGCACAACAGACAATCGGCTGCTCTGATGCCGCCGTGTTCCGGCTGTCAGCGCAGGGGCGCC
CGGTTCTTTTTGTCAAGACCGACCTGTCCGGTGCCCTGAATGAACTGCAAGACGAGGCAGCGCGGCTATC
GTGGCTGGCCACGACGGGCGTTCCTTGCGCAGCTGTGCTCGACGTTGTCACTGAAGCGGGAAGGGACTGG
CTGCTATTGGGCGAAGTGCCGGGGCAGGATCTCCTGTCATCTCACCTTGCTCCTGCCGAGAAAGTATCCA
TCATGGCTGATGCAATGCGGCGGCTGCATACGCTTGATCCGGCTACCTGCCCATTCGACCACCAAGCGAA
ACATCGCATCGAGCGAGCACGTACTCGGATGGAAGCCGGTCTTGTCGATCAGGATGATCTGGACGAAGAG
CATCAGGGGCTCGCGCCAGCCGAACTGTTCGCCAGGCTCAAGGCGAGCATGCCCGACGGCGAGGATCTCG
TCGTGACCCATGGCGATGCCTGCTTGCCGAATATCATGGTGGAAAATGGCCGCTTTTCTGGATTCATCGA
CTGTGGCCGGCTGGGTGTGGCGGACCGCTATCAGGACATAGCGTTGGCTACCCGTGATATTGCTGAAGAG
CTTGGCGGCGAATGGGCTGACCGCTTCCTCGTGCTTTACGGTATCGCCGCTCCCGATTCGCAGCGCATCG
CCTTCTATCGCCTTCTTGACGAGTTCTTCTGACAATCAACCTCTGGATTACAAAATTTGTGGTTAACTAA
CTAAACTTGTTTATTGCAGCTTATAATGGTTACAAATAAAGCAATAGCATCACAAATTTCACAAATAAAG
CATTTTTTTCACTGCATTCTAGTTGTGGTTTGTCCAAACTCATCAATGTATCTTATCATGTCTGGAATTG
ACTCAAATGATGTCAATTAGTCTATCAGAAGCTCATCTGGTCTCCCTTCCGGGGGACAAGACATCCCTGT
TTAATATTTAAACAGCAGTGTTCCCAAACTGGGTTCTTATATCCCTTGCTCTGGTCAACCAGGTTGCAGG
GTTTCCTGTCCTCACAGGAACGAAGTCCCTAAAGAAACAGTGGCAGCCAGGTTTAGCCCCGGAATTGACT
GGATTCCTTTTTTAGGGCCCATTGGTATGGCTTTTTCCCCGTATCCCCCCAGGTGTCTGCAGGCTCAAAG
AGCAGCGAGAAGCGTTCAGAGGAAAGCGATCCCGTGCCACCTTCCCCGTGCCCGGGCTGTCCCCGCACGC
TGCCGGCTCGGGGATGCGGGGGGAGCGCCGGACCGGAGCGGAGCCCCGGGCGGCTCGCTGCTGCCCCCTA
GCGGGGGAGGGACGTAATTACATCCCTGGGGGCTTTGGGGGGGGGCTGTCCCTGATATCTATAACAAGAA
AATATATATATAATAAGTTATCACGTAAGTAGAACATGAAATAACAATATAATTATCGTATGAGTTAAAT
CTTAAAAGTCACGTAAAAGATAATCATGCGTCATTTTGACTCACGCGGTCGTTATAGTTCAAAATCAGTG
ACACTTACCGCATTGACAAGCACGCCTCACGGGAGCTCCAAGCGGCGACTGAGATGTCCTAAATGCACAG
CGACGGATTCGCGCTATTTAGAAAGAGAGAGCAATATTTCAAGAATGCATGCGTCAATTTTACGCAGACT
ATCTTTCTAGGGTTAATCTAGCTGCATCAGGATCATATCGTCGGGTCTTTTTTCCGGCTCAGTCATCGCC
CAAGCTGGCGCTATCTGGGCATCGGGGAGGAAGAAGCCCGTGCCTTTTCCCGCGAGGTTGAAGCGGCATG
GAAAGAGTTTGCCGAGGATGACTGCTGCTGCATTGACGTTGAGCGAAAACGCACGTTTACCATGATGATT
CGGGAAGGTGTGGCCATGCACGCCTTTAACGGTGAACTGTTCGTTCAGGCCACCTGGGATACCAGTTCGT
CGCGGCTTTTCCGGACACAGTTCCGGATGGTCAGCCCGAAGCGCATCAGCAACCCGAACAATACCGGCGA
CAGCCGGAACTGCCGTGCCGGTGTGCAGATTAATGACAGCGGTGCGGCGCTGGGATATTACGTCAGCGAG
GACGGGTATCCTGGCTGGATGCCGCAGAAATGGACATGGATACCCCGTGAGTTACCCGGCGGGCGCGCTT
GGCGTAATCATGGTCATAGCTGTTTCCTGTGTGAAATTGTTATCCGCTCACAATTCCACACAACATACGA
GCCGGAAGCATAAAGTGTAAAGCCTGGGGTGCCTAATGAGTGAGCTAACTCACATTAATTGCGTTGCGCT
CACTGCCCGCTTTCCAGTCGGGAAACCTGTCGTGCCAGCTGCATTAATGAATCGGCCAACGCGCGGGGAG
AGGCGGTTTGCGTATTGGGCGCTCTTCCGCTTCCTCGCTCACTGACTCGCTGCGCTCGGTCGTTCGGCTG
CGGCGAGCGGTATCAGCTCACTCAAAGGCGGTAATACGGTTATCCACAGAATCAGGGGATAACGCAGGAA
AGAACATGTGAGCAAAAGGCCAGCAAAAGGCCAGGAACCGTAAAAAGGCCGCGTTGCTGGCGTTTTTCCA
TAGGCTCCGCCCCCCTGACGAGCATCACAAAAATCGACGCTCAAGTCAGAGGTGGCGAAACCCGACAGGA
CTATAAAGATACCAGGCGTTTCCCCCTGGAAGCTCCCTCGTGCGCTCTCCTGTTCCGACCCTGCCGCTTA
CCGGATACCTGTCCGCCTTTCTCCCTTCGGGAAGCGTGGCGCTTTCTCATAGCTCACGCTGTAGGTATCT
CAGTTCGGTGTAGGTCGTTCGCTCCAAGCTGGGCTGTGTGCACGAACCCCCCGTTCAGCCCGACCGCTGC
GCCTTATCCGGTAACTATCGTCTTGAGTCCAACCCGGTAAGACACGACTTATCGCCACTGGCAGCAGCCA
CTGGTAACAGGATTAGCAGAGCGAGGTATGTAGGCGGTGCTACAGAGTTCTTGAAGTGGTGGCCTAACTA
CGGCTACACTAGAAGAACAGTATTTGGTATCTGCGCTCTGCTGAAGCCAGTTACCTTCGGAAAAAGAGTT
GGTAGCTCTTGATCCGGCAAACAAACCACCGCTGGTAGCGGTGGTTTTTTTGTTTGCAAGCAGCAGATTA
CGCGCAGAAAAAAAGGATCTCAAGAAGATCCTTTGATCTTTTCTACGGGGTCTGACGCTCAGTGGAACGA
AAACTCACGTTAAGGGATTTTGGTCATGAGATTATCAAAAAGGATCTTCACCTAGATCCTTTTAAATTAA
AAATGAAGTTTTAAATCAATCTAAAGTATATATGAGTAAACTTGGTCTGACAGTTACCAATGCTTAATCA
GTGAGGCACCTATCTCAGCGATCTGTCTATTTCGTTCATCCATAGTTGCCTGACTCCCCGTCGTGTAGAT
AACTACGATACGGGAGGGCTTACCATCTGGCCCCAGTGCTGCAATGATACCGCGAGACCCACGCTCACCG
GCTCCAGATTTATCAGCAATAAACCAGCCAGCCGGAAGGGCCGAGCGCAGAAGTGGTCCTGCAACTTTAT
CCGCCTCCATCCAGTCTATTAATTGTTGCCGGGAAGCTAGAGTAAGTAGTTCGCCAGTTAATAGTTTGCG
CAACGTTGTTGCCATTGCTACAGGCATCGTGGTGTCACGCTCGTCGTTTGGTATGGCTTCATTCAGCTCC
GGTTCCCAACGATCAAGGCGAGTTACATGATCCCCCATGTTGTGCAAAAAAGCGGTTAGCTCCTTCGGTC
CTCCGATCGTTGTCAGAAGTAAGTTGGCCGCAGTGTTATCACTCATGGTTATGGCAGCACTGCATAATTC
TCTTACTGTCATGCCATCCGTAAGATGCTTTTCTGTGACTGGTGAGTACTCAACCAAGTCATTCTGAGAA
TAGTGTATGCGGCGACCGAGTTGCTCTTGCCCGGCGTCAATACGGGATAATACCGCGCCACATAGCAGAA
CTTTAAAAGTGCTCATCATTGGAAAACGTTCTTCGGGGCGAAAACTCTCAAGGATCTTACCGCTGTTGAG
ATCCAGTTCGATGTAACCCACTCGTGCACCCAACTGATCTTCAGCATCTTTTACTTTCACCAGCGTTTCT
GGGTGAGCAAAAACAGGAAGGCAAAATGCCGCAAAAAAGGGAATAAGGGCGACACGGAAATGTTGAATAC
TCATACTCTTCCTTTTTCAATATTATTGAAGCATTTATCAGGGTTATTGTCTCATGAGCGGATACATATT
TGAATGTATTTAGAAAAATAAACAAATAGGGGTTCCGCGCACATTTCCCCGAAAAGTGCCACCTAAATTG
TAAGCGTTAATATTTTGTTAAAATTCGCGTTAAATTTTTGTTAAATCAGCTCATTTTTTAACCAATAGGC
CGAAATCGGCAAAATCCCTTATAAATCAAAAGAATAGACCGAGATAGGGT
[37 nt withheld, positions 7541-7577]
AAAGAACGTGGACTCCAACGTCAAAGG
[49 nt withheld, positions 7605-7653]
T
[91 nt withheld, positions 7655-7745]
G
[124 nt withheld, positions 7747-7870]
CCCATTCGCCATTCAGGCTGCGCAACTGTTGGGAAGGGCGATCGGTGCGGGCCTCTTCGCTATTACGCCA
GCTGGCGAAAGGGGGATGTGCTGCAAGGCGATTAAGTTGGGTAACGCCAGGGTTTTCCCAGTCACGACGT
TGTAAAACGACGGCCAGTGAGCGCGCCTCGTTCATTCACGTTTTTGAACCCGTGGAGGACGGGCAGACTC
GCGGTGCAAATGTGTTTTACAGCGTGATGGAGCAGATGAAGATGCTCGACACGCTGCAGAACACGCAGCT
AGATTAACCCTAGAAAGATAATCATATTGTGACGTACGTTAAAGATAATCATGTGTAAAATTGACGCATG
TGTTTTATCGGTCTGTATATCGAGGTTTATTTATTAATTTGAATAGATATTAAGTTTTATTATATTTACA
CTTACATACTAATAATAAATTCAACAAACAATTTATTTATGTTTATTTATTTATTAAAAAAAACAAAAAC
TCAAAATTTCTTCTATAAAGTAACAAAACTTTTATGAGGGACAGCCCCCCCCCAAAGCCCCCAGGGATGT
AATTACGTCCCTCCCCCGCTAGGGGGCAGCAGCGAGCCGCCCGGGGCTCCGCTCCGGTCCGGCGCTCCCC
CCGCATCCCCGAGCCGGCAGCGTGCGGGGACAGCCCGGGCACGGGGAAGGTGGCACGGGATCGCTTTCCT
CTGAACGCTTCTCGCTGCTCTTTGAGCCTGCAGACACCTGGGGGGATACGGGGAAAAGGCCTCCACGGCC
CCATAAAGATGGTTAAT
